Addgene plasmid #186136: SNAP-Kindlin
Purpose: For expression of recombinant Snap-labeled kindlin in bacteria
Depositing lab: Michael Rosen. Depositing organization: University of Texas Southwestern Medical Center. Publication: Synergistic phase separation of two pathways promotes integrin clustering and nascent adhesion formation. Case LB, De Pasquale M, Henry L, Rosen MK. Elife. 2022 Jan 20;11. pii: 72588. doi: 10.7554/eLife.72588. PubMed 35049497.
Backbone
  Vector backbone: pET28a
  Backbone size w/o insert (bp): 5633
  Vector type: Bacterial Expression
Growth in bacteria
  Bacterial resistance: Kanamycin, 50 μg/mL
  Growth temperature: 37°C
  Growth strain: DH5alpha
  Copy number: Low Copy
Gene/Insert
  Gene/Insert name: FERMT2
  Species: H. sapiens (human)
  Insert size (bp): 2637
  Entrez Gene: FERMT2 (a.k.a. KIND2, MIG2, PLEKHC1, UNC112, UNC112B, mig-2)
  Promoter: T7
  Tag / fusion protein: His6-sumo (N terminal on insert)
  Cloning method: Gibson Cloning
  Sequencing primers: 5′ T7; 3′ T7 Terminal
Resource information
  A portion of this plasmid was derived from a plasmid made by: Modification of GST-Kindlin2 from Bledzka et al., 2010 (PMID: 20702409)
Terms and licenses: Academic/Nonprofit Terms; Industry Terms: Not Available to Industry
How to cite: SNAP-Kindlin was a gift from Michael Rosen (Addgene plasmid # 186136 ; http://n2t.net/addgene:186136 ; RRID:Addgene_186136)
