[The description below was written by a language model from this plasmid's Addgene catalogue record and pLannotate feature annotations shown in this document.]
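Description:
SNAP-Kindlin is a pET28a-based bacterial expression plasmid for producing recombinant human kindlin-2 (FERMT2) carrying a SNAP-tag in E. coli. The annotated sequence of about 8.3 kb has the usual pET backbone elements: a ColE1/pBR322-type origin accompanied by the rop gene and bom region, consistent with the low copy number listed in the record, a kanamycin resistance gene for selection, an f1 origin, and a lacI gene with its own promoter that supplies lac repressor. Short fragments annotated as tetracycline resistance sequence are pBR322-derived backbone remnants rather than a functional marker.

The expression cassette is driven by a T7 promoter with an adjacent lac operator and the phage T7 gene 10 ribosome binding site, so transcription depends on T7 RNA polymerase in the host and is induced with IPTG. The open reading frame begins with a His tag (the short match annotated as a capTEV fragment appears to correspond to it) and a thrombin cleavage site, followed by a yeast SMT3-derived SUMO domain, the SNAP-tag, and then the FERMT2 coding sequence. This agrees with the catalogued N-terminal His6-SUMO fusion. The His tag allows metal-affinity purification, SUMO serves as a cleavable fusion partner, and the SNAP-tag reacts covalently with benzylguanine derivatives, allowing site-specific labelling of the purified protein, for example with fluorophores. A vector-derived His-tag sequence lies downstream of FERMT2 and before the T7 terminator, but the record does not indicate whether it is translated.

The kindlin sequence was derived by modifying an earlier GST-Kindlin2 construct. The associated publication concerns phase separation in integrin clustering and nascent adhesion formation, which suggests the labelled protein was used for in vitro work on those processes.
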