Features (pLannotate 1.2.2; 23 found; start..end, strand, type, name):
    995..1072    -  promoter       lacI promoter: lacI
   1080..1359    -  CDS            TcR (fragment): tetracycline efflux protein; tet; confers resistance to tetracycline
   1381..1399    +  promoter       T7 promoter: promoter for bacteriophage T7 RNA polymerase
   1400..1424    +  protein_bind   lac operator: The lac repressor binds to the lac operator to inhibit transcription in E. coli. This inhibition can be relieved by adding lactose or isopropyl-β-D-thiogalactopyranoside (IPTG). lac repressor encoded by lacI
   1439..1461    +  RBS            RBS: efficient ribosome binding site from bacteriophage T7 gene 10 (Olins and Rangwala, 1989)
   1480..1496    +  CDS            capTEV™ (fragment): composite tag for in vivo biotinylation, TEV protease cleavage, and 6xHis tagging
   1507..1524    +  CDS            thrombin site: thrombin recognition and cleavage site
   1537..1829    +  CDS            SUMO (fragment): cleavable ubiquitin-like protein tag; S. cerevisiae SMT3 (truncated)
   1834..2379    +  CDS            SNAP-tag®: human O6-alkylguanine-DNA-alkyltransferase variant that forms covalent bonds with benzylguanine derivatives optimized for bacterial expression
   2422..4461    +  CDS            FERMT2: FERM2_HUMAN - Also known as KIND2, MIG2, PLEKHC1. Experimental evidence at protein level: Swiss-Prot protein existence level 1. Scaffolding protein that enhances integrin activation mediated by TLN1 and/or TLN2, but activates integrins only weakly by itself. Binds to membranes enriched in phosphoinositides. Enhances integrin-mediated cell adhesion onto the extracellular matrix and cell spreading; this requires both its ability to interact with integrins and with phospholipid membranes. Required for the assembly of focal adhesions. Participates in the connection between extracellular matrix adh
   4511..4528    +  CDS            9xHis (fragment): 9xHis affinity tag
   4538..4587    +  CDS            SET1 (fragment): solubility-enhancement tag derived from T7 phage gene 10B
   4595..4642    +  terminator     T7 terminator: transcription terminator for bacteriophage T7 RNA polymerase
   4679..5107    +  rep_origin     f1 ori (sequence partly withheld): f1 bacteriophage origin of replication; arrow indicates direction of (+) strand synthesis
   5160..5217    +  promoter       AmpR promoter (fragment): bla
   5226..6041    -  CDS            KanR: aminoglycoside phosphotransferase; aph(3')-Ia; confers resistance to kanamycin in bacteria or G418 (Geneticin®) in eukaryotes
   6163..6751    +  rep_origin     ori: high-copy-number ColE1/pMB1/pBR322/pUC origin of replication
   6937..7076    -  misc_feature   bom: basis of mobility region from pBR322
   7178..7369    -  CDS            rop: Rop protein, which maintains plasmids at low copy number; rop
   7386..7766    +  CDS            YPB1_ECOLX: Protein predicted: Swiss-Prot protein existence level 4. From Escherichia coli.
   7838..8129    -  CDS            TcR (fragment): tetracycline efflux protein; tet; confers resistance to tetracycline
   8144..8165    -  protein_bind   CAP binding site: CAP binding activates transcription in the presence of cAMP. E. coli catabolite activator protein
   8178..994     -  CDS            lacI (across the origin): lac repressor; lacI; The lac repressor binds to the lac operator to inhibit transcription in E. coli. This inhibition can be relieved by adding lactose or isopropyl-β-D-thiogalactopyranoside (IPTG).
>Addgene plasmid #186136 | SNAP-Kindlin | addgene full sequence | sequence record 365933 | Addgene Partial NGS Result
GCGCCAGGGTGGTTTTTCTTTTCACCAGTGAGACGGGCAACAGCTGATTGCCCTTCACCGCCTGGCCCTG
AGAGAGTTGCAGCAAGCGGTCCACGCTGGTTTGCCCCAGCAGGCGAAAATCCTGTTTGATGGTGGTTAAC
GGCGGGATATAACATGAGCTGTCTTCGGTATCGTCGTATCCCACTACCGAGATATCCGCACCAACGCGCA
GCCCGGACTCGGTAATGGCGCGCATTGCGCCCAGCGCCATCTGATCGTTGGCAACCAGCATCGCAGTGGG
AACGATGCCCTCATTCAGCATTTGCATGGTTTGTTGAAAACCGGACATGGCACTCCAGTCGCCTTCCCGT
TCCGCTATCGGCTGAATTTGATTGCGAGTGAGATATTTATGCCAGCCAGCCAGACGCAGACGCGCCGAGA
CAGAACTTAATGGGCCCGCTAACAGCGCGATTTGCTGGTGACCCAATGCGACCAGATGCTCCACGCCCAG
TCGCGTACCGTCTTCATGGGAGAAAATAATACTGTTGATGGGTGTCTGGTCAGAGACATCAAGAAATAAC
GCCGGAACATTAGTGCAGGCAGCTTCCACAGCAATGGCATCCTGGTCATCCAGCGGATAGTTAATGATCA
GCCCACTGACGCGTTGCGCGAGAAGATTGTGCACCGCCGCTTTACAGGCTTCGACGCCGCTTCGTTCTAC
CATCGACACCACCACGCTGGCACCCAGTTGATCGGCGCGAGATTTAATCGCCGCGACAATTTGCGACGGC
GCGTGCAGGGCCAGACTGGAGGTGGCAACGCCAATCAGCAACGACTGTTTGCCCGCCAGTTGTTGTGCCA
CGCGGTTGGGAATGTAATTCAGCTCCGCCATCGCCGCTTCCACTTTTTCCCGCGTTTTCGCAGAAACGTG
GCTGGCCTGGTTCACCACGCGGGAAACGGTCTGATAAGAGACACCGGCATACTCTGCGACATCGTATAAC
GTTACTGGTTTCACATTCACCACCCTGAATTGACTCTCTTCCGGGCGCTATCATGCCATACCGCGAAAGG
TTTTGCGCCATTCGATGGTGTCCGGGATCTCGACGCTCTCCCTTATGCGACTCCTGCATTAGGAAGCAGC
CCAGTAGTAGGTTGAGGCCGTTGAGCACCGCCGCCGCAAGGAATGGTGCATGCAAGGAGATGGCGCCCAA
CAGTCCCCCGGCCACGGGGCCTGCCACCATACCCACGCCGAAACAAGCGCTCATGAGCCCGAAGTGGCGA
GCCCGATCTTCCCCATCGGTGATGTCGGCGATATAGGCGCCAGCAACCGCACCTGTGGCGCCGGTGATGC
CGGCCACGATGCGTCCGGCGTAGAGGATCGAGATCTCGATCCCGCGAAATTAATACGACTCACTATAGGG
GAATTGTGAGCGGATAACAATTCCCCTCTAGAAATAATTTTGTTTAACTTTAAGAAGGAGATATACCATG
GGCAGCAGCCATCATCATCATCATCACAGCAGCGGCCTGGTGCCGCGCGGCAGCCATATGGCTAGCATGT
CGGACTCAGAAGTCAATCAAGAAGCTAAGCCAGAGGTCAAGCCAGAAGTCAAGCCTGAGACTCACATCAA
TTTAAAGGTGTCCGATGGATCTTCAGAGATCTTCTTCAAGATCAAAAAGACCACTCCTTTAAGAAGGCTG
ATGGAAGCGTTCGCTAAAAGACAGGGTAAGGAAATGGACTCCTTAAGATTCTTGTACGACGGTATTAGAA
TCCAAGCTGATCAGACCCCTGAAGATTTGGACATGGAGGATAACGATATTATTGAGGCTCACAGAGAACA
GATTGGTGGATCCATGGACAAAGATTGCGAAATGAAACGTACCACCCTGGATAGCCCGCTGGGCAAACTG
GAACTGAGCGGCTGCGAACAGGGCCTGCATGAAATTAAACTGCTGGGTAAAGGCACCAGCGCGGCCGATG
CGGTTGAAGTTCCGGCCCCGGCCGCCGTGCTGGGTGGTCCGGAACCGCTGATGCAGGCGACCGCGTGGCT
GAACGCGTATTTTCATCAGCCGGAAGCGATTGAAGAATTTCCGGTTCCGGCGCTGCATCATCCGGTGTTT
CAGCAGGAGAGCTTTACCCGTCAGGTGCTGTGGAAACTGCTGAAAGTGGTTAAATTTGGCGAAGTGATTA
GCTATCAGCAGCTGGCGGCCCTGGCGGGTAATCCGGCGGCCACCGCCGCCGTTAAAACCGCGCTGAGCGG
TAACCCGGTGCCGATTCTGATTCCGTGCCATCGTGTGGTTAGCTCTAGCGGTGCGGTTGGCGGTTATGAA
GGTGGTCTGGCGGTGAAAGAGTGGCTGCTGGCCCATGAAGGTCATCGTCTGGGTAAACCGGGTCTGGGAG
GTAGCGGTAGCGGTAGCGGTGGAGGTGGAAGCAGCGGATCCATGGCTCTGGACGGGATAAGGATGCCAGA
TGGCTGCTACGCGGACGGGACGTGGGAACTGAGTGTCCATGTGACGGACCTGAACCGCGATGTCACCCTG
AGAGTGACCGGCGAGGTGCACATTGGAGGCGTGATGCTTAAGCTGGTGGAGAAACTCGATGTAAAAAAAG
ATTGGTCTGACCATGCTCTCTGGTGGGAAAAGAAGAGAACTTGGCTTCTGAAGACACATTGGACCTTAGA
TAAGTATGGTATTCAGGCAGATGCTAAGCTTCAGTTCACCCCTCAGCACAAACTGCTCCGCCTGCAGCTT
CCCAACATGAAGTATGTGAAGGTGAAAGTGAATTTCTCTGATAGAGTCTTCAAAGCTGTTTCTGACATCT
GTAAGACTTTTAATATCAGACACCCCGAAGAACTTTCTCTCTTAAAGAAACCCAGAGATCCAACAAAGAA
AAAAAAGAAGAAGCTAGATGACCAGTCTGAAGATGAGGCACTTGAATTAGAGGGGCCTCTTATCACTCCT
GGATCAGGAAGTATATATTCAAGCCCAGGACTGTATAGTAAAACAATGACCCCCACTTATGATGCTCATG
ATGGAAGCCCCTTGTCACCAACTTCTGCTTGGTTTGGTGACAGTGCTTTGTCAGAAGGCAATCCTGGTAT
ACTTGCTGTCAGTCAACCAATCACGTCACCAGAAATCTTGGCAAAAATGTTCAAGCCTCAAGCTCTTCTT
GATAAAGCAAAAATCAACCAAGGATGGCTTGATTCCTCAAGATCTCTCATGGAACAAGATGTGAAGGAAA
ATGAGGCCTTGCTGCTCCGATTCAAGTATTACAGCTTTTTTGATTTGAATCCAAAGTATGATGCAATCAG
AATCAATCAGCTTTATGAGCAGGCCAAATGGGCCATTCTCCTGGAAGAGATTGAATGCACAGAAGAAGAA
ATGATGATGTTTGCAGCCCTGCAGTATCATATCAATAAGCTGTCAATCATGACATCAGAGAATCATTTGA
ACAACAGTGACAAAGAAGTTGATGAAGTTGATGCTGCCCTTTCAGACCTGGAGATTACTCTGGAAGGGGG
TAAAACGTCAACAATTTTGGGTGACATTACTTCCATTCCTGAACTTGCTGACTACATTAAAGTTTTCAAG
CCAAAAAAGCTGACTCTGAAAGGTTACAAACAATATTGGTGCACCTTCAAAGACACATCCATTTCTTGTT
ATAAGAGCAAAGAAGAATCCAGTGGCACACCAGCTCATCAGATGAACCTCAGGGGATGTGAAGTTACCCC
AGATGTAAACATTTCAGGCCAAAAATTTAACATTAAACTCCTGATTCCAGTTGCAGAAGGCATGAATGAA
ATCTGGCTTCGTTGTGACAATGAAAAACAGTATGCACACTGGATGGCAGCCTGCAGATTAGCCTCCAAAG
GCAAGACCATGGCGGACAGTTCTTACAACTTAGAAGTTCAGAATATTCTTTCCTTTCTGAAGATGCAGCA
TTTAAACCCAGATCCTCAGTTAATACCAGAGCAGATCACGACTGATATAACTCCTGAATGTTTGGTGTCT
CCCCGCTATCTAAAAAAGTATAAGAACAAGCAGATAACAGCGAGAATCTTGGAGGCCCATCAGAATGTAG
CTCAGATGAGTCTAATTGAAGCCAAGATGAGATTTATTCAAGCTTGGCAGTCACTACCTGAATTTGGCAT
CACTCACTTCATTGCAAGGTTCCAAGGGGGCAAAAAAGAAGAACTTATTGGAATTGCATACAACAGACTG
ATTCGGATGGATGCCAGCACTGGAGATGCAATTAAAACATGGCGTTTCAGCAACATGAAACAGTGGAATG
TCAACTGGGAAATCAAAATGGTCACCGTAGAGTTTGCAGATGAAGTACGATTGTCCTTCATTTGTACTGA
AGTAGATTGCAAAGTGGTTCATGAGTTCATTGGTGGCTACATATTTCTCTCAACACGTGCAAAAGACCAA
AACGAGAGTTTAGATGAAGAGATGTTCTACAAACTTACCAGTGGTTGGGTGTAGTAATAAGAATTCGAGC
TCCGTCGACAAGCTTGCGGCCGCACTCGAGCACCACCACCACCACCACTGAGATCCGGCTGCTAACAAAG
CCCGAAAGGAAGCTGAGTTGGCTGCTGCCACCGCTGAGCAATAACTAGCATAACCCCTTGGGGCCTCTAA
ACGGGTCTTGAGGGGTTTTTTGCTGAAAGGAGGAACTATATCCGGATTGGCGAATGGG
[124 nt withheld, positions 4679-4802]
C
[91 nt withheld, positions 4804-4894]
A
[49 nt withheld, positions 4896-4944]
CCTTTGACGTTGGAGTCCACGTTCTTT
[37 nt withheld, positions 4972-5008]
ACCCTATCTCGGTCTATTCTTTTGATTTATAAGGGATTTTGCCGATTTCGGCCTATTGGTTAAAAAATGA
GCTGATTTAACAAAAATTTAACGCGAATTTTAACAAAATATTAACGCTTACAATTTAGGTGGCACTTTTC
GGGGAAATGTGCGCGGAACCCCTATTTGTTTATTTTTCTAAATACATTCAAATATGTATCCGCTCATGAA
TTAATTCTTAGAAAAACTCATCGAGCATCAAATGAAACTGCAATTTATTCATATCAGGATTATCAATACC
ATATTTTTGAAAAAGCCGTTTCTGTAATGAAGGAGAAAACTCACCGAGGCAGTTCCATAGGATGGCAAGA
TCCTGGTATCGGTCTGCGATTCCGACTCGTCCAACATCAATACAACCTATTAATTTCCCCTCGTCAAAAA
TAAGGTTATCAAGTGAGAAATCACCATGAGTGACGACTGAATCCGGTGAGAATGGCAAAAGTTTATGCAT
TTCTTTCCAGACTTGTTCAACAGGCCAGCCATTACGCTCGTCATCAAAATCACTCGCATCAACCAAACCG
TTATTCATTCGTGATTGCGCCTGAGCGAGACGAAATACGCGATCGCTGTTAAAAGGACAATTACAAACAG
GAATCGAATGCAACCGGCGCAGGAACACTGCCAGCGCATCAACAATATTTTCACCTGAATCAGGATATTC
TTCTAATACCTGGAATGCTGTTTTCCCGGGGATCGCAGTGGTGAGTAACCATGCATCATCAGGAGTACGG
ATAAAATGCTTGATGGTCGGAAGAGGCATAAATTCCGTCAGCCAGTTTAGTCTGACCATCTCATCTGTAA
CATCATTGGCAACGCTACCTTTGCCATGTTTCAGAAACAACTCTGGCGCATCGGGCTTCCCATACAATCG
ATAGATTGTCGCACCTGATTGCCCGACATTATCGCGAGCCCATTTATACCCATATAAATCAGCATCCATG
TTGGAATTTAATCGCGGCCTAGAGCAAGACGTTTCCCGTTGAATATGGCTCATAACACCCCTTGTATTAC
TGTTTATGTAAGCAGACAGTTTTATTGTTCATGACCAAAATCCCTTAACGTGAGTTTTCGTTCCACTGAG
CGTCAGACCCCGTAGAAAAGATCAAAGGATCTTCTTGAGATCCTTTTTTTCTGCGCGTAATCTGCTGCTT
GCAAACAAAAAAACCACCGCTACCAGCGGTGGTTTGTTTGCCGGATCAAGAGCTACCAACTCTTTTTCCG
AAGGTAACTGGCTTCAGCAGAGCGCAGATACCAAATACTGTCCTTCTAGTGTAGCCGTAGTTAGGCCACC
ACTTCAAGAACTCTGTAGCACCGCCTACATACCTCGCTCTGCTAATCCTGTTACCAGTGGCTGCTGCCAG
TGGCGATAAGTCGTGTCTTACCGGGTTGGACTCAAGACGATAGTTACCGGATAAGGCGCAGCGGTCGGGC
TGAACGGGGGGTTCGTGCACACAGCCCAGCTTGGAGCGAACGACCTACACCGAACTGAGATACCTACAGC
GTGAGCTATGAGAAAGCGCCACGCTTCCCGAAGGGAGAAAGGCGGACAGGTATCCGGTAAGCGGCAGGGT
CGGAACAGGAGAGCGCACGAGGGAGCTTCCAGGGGGAAACGCCTGGTATCTTTATAGTCCTGTCGGGTTT
CGCCACCTCTGACTTGAGCGTCGATTTTTGTGATGCTCGTCAGGGGGGCGGAGCCTATGGAAAAACGCCA
GCAACGCGGCCTTTTTACGGTTCCTGGCCTTTTGCTGGCCTTTTGCTCACATGTTCTTTCCTGCGTTATC
CCCTGATTCTGTGGATAACCGTATTACCGCCTTTGAGTGAGCTGATACCGCTCGCCGCAGCCGAACGACC
GAGCGCAGCGAGTCAGTGAGCGAGGAAGCGGAAGAGCGCCTGATGCGGTATTTTCTCCTTACGCATCTGT
GCGGTATTTCACACCGCAATGGTGCACTCTCAGTACAATCTGCTCTGATGCCGCATAGTTAAGCCAGTAT
ACACTCCGCTATCGCTACGTGACTGGGTCATGGCTGCGCCCCGACACCCGCCAACACCCGCTGACGCGCC
CTGACGGGCTTGTCTGCTCCCGGCATCCGCTTACAGACAAGCTGTGACCGTCTCCGGGAGCTGCATGTGT
CAGAGGTTTTCACCGTCATCACCGAAACGCGCGAGGCAGCTGCGGTAAAGCTCATCAGCGTGGTCGTGAA
GCGATTCACAGATGTCTGCCTGTTCATCCGCGTCCAGCTCGTTGAGTTTCTCCAGAAGCGTTAATGTCTG
GCTTCTGATAAAGCGGGCCATGTTAAGGGCGGTTTTTTCCTGTTTGGTCACTGATGCCTCCGTGTAAGGG
GGATTTCTGTTCATGGGGGTAATGATACCGATGAAACGAGAGAGGATGCTCACGATACGGGTTACTGATG
ATGAACATGCCCGGTTACTGGAACGTTGTGAGGGTAAACAACTGGCGGTATGGATGCGGCGGGACCAGAG
AAAAATCACTCAGGGTCAATGCCAGCGCTTCGTTAATACAGATGTAGGTGTTCCACAGGGTAGCCAGCAG
CATCCTGCGATGCAGATCCGGAACATAATGGTGCAGGGCGCTGACTTCCGCGTTTCCAGACTTTACGAAA
CACGGAAACCGAAGACCATTCATGTTGTTGCTCAGGTCGCAGACGTTTTGCAGCAGCAGTCGCTTCACGT
TCGCTCGCGTATCGGTGATTCATTCTGCTAACCAGTAAGGCAACCCCGCCAGCCTAGCCGGGTCCTCAAC
GACAGGAGCACGATCATGCGCACCCGTGGGGCCGCCATGCCGGCGATAATGGCCTGCTTCTCGCCGAAAC
GTTTGGTGGCGGGACCAGTGACGAAGGCTTGAGCGAGGGCGTGCAAGATTCCGAATACCGCAAGCGACAG
GCCGATCATCGTCGCGCTCCAGCGAAAGCGGTCCTCGCCGAAAATGACCCAGAGCGCTGCCGGCACCTGT
CCTACGAGTTGCATGATAAAGAAGACAGTCATAAGTGCGGCGACGATAGTCATGCCCCGCGCCCACCGGA
AGGAGCTGACTGGGTTGAAGGCTCTCAAGGGCATCGGTCGAGATCCCGGTGCCTAATGAGTGAGCTAACT
TACATTAATTGCGTTGCGCTCACTGCCCGCTTTCCAGTCGGGAAACCTGTCGTGCCAGCTGCATTAATGA
ATCGGCCAACGCGCGGGGAGAGGCGGTTTGCGTATTGG
